Addgene plasmid #128587: AAV-EF1α1.1-FLPX-rc [ChrimsonR-tdTomato]
Purpose: AAV-mediated expression of ChrimsonR-tdTomato under the EF1α1.1 promoter in frt/reversed (Flp-dependent) manner. tdTomato has codons varied to reduce recombination.
Depositing lab: Edward Boyden. Depositing organization: Massachusetts Institute of Technology. Publication: Independent optical excitation of distinct neural populations. Klapoetke NC, Murata Y, Kim SS, Pulver SR, Birdsey-Benson A, Cho YK, Morimoto TK, Chuong AS, Carpenter EJ, Tian Z, Wang J, Xie Y, Yan Z, Zhang Y, Chow BY, Surek B, Melkonian M, Jayaraman V, Constantine-Paton M, Wong GK, Boyden ES. Nat Methods. 2014 Mar;11(3):338-46. doi: 10.1038/nmeth.2836. Epub 2014 Feb 9. PubMed 24509633.
Backbone
  Vector backbone: AAV- EF1α1.1-FLPX
  Backbone manufacturer: Epoch
  Backbone size w/o insert (bp): 5156
  Total vector size (bp): 7652
  Vector type: Mammalian Expression, AAV
Growth in bacteria
  Bacterial resistance: Ampicillin, 100 μg/mL
  Growth temperature: 37°C
  Growth strain: NEB Stable
  Growth instructions: Can use DH5alpha at 37°C or Stbl3 at 30°C. Carbenicillin is preferred over ampicillin. In DH5alpha this plasmid may act more like a high copy plasmid, although in Stbl3 it may act more like a low copy plasmid.
  Copy number: High Copy
Gene/Insert
  Gene/Insert name: ChrimsonR-tdTomato (alt names: Chrimson K176R mutant- tdTomato; ChR88m19-tdTomato; Chlamydomonas noctigama channelrhodopsin K176R mutant-tdTomato)
  Species: Synthetic; Chlamydomonas noctigama
  Insert size (bp): 2496
  Mutation: Chrimson K176R mutant
  GenBank ID: KF992060
  Promoter: EF1α (1.1 kb short version)
  Tag / fusion protein: tdTomato (codon diversified version) (C terminal on insert)
  Cloning method: Restriction Enzyme; 5′ cloning site EcoRI (not destroyed); 3′ cloning site BamHI (not destroyed)
  Sequencing primers: 5′ ggatcttggttcattctcaag; 3′ aaagagacagcaaccagg
Terms and licenses: Academic/Nonprofit Terms; Industry Terms: Not Available to Industry
Depositor comments: The plasmid is fully sequenced in the coding sequence regions (opsin-fluorophore and important flanking regions). Multiple digestions were done to verify the vector structure. The construct and the virus were both tested in vitro.
How to cite: AAV-EF1α1.1-FLPX-rc [ChrimsonR-tdTomato] was a gift from Edward Boyden (Addgene plasmid # 128587 ; http://n2t.net/addgene:128587 ; RRID:Addgene_128587)
