[The description below was written by a language model from this plasmid's Addgene catalogue record and pLannotate feature annotations shown in this document.]
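Description:
AAV-EF1α1.1-FLPX-rc [ChrimsonR-tdTomato] is a 7.65 kb AAV transfer plasmid for Flp recombinase-dependent expression of a red-light-activated channelrhodopsin in mammalian cells. It is propagated in E. coli through a high-copy ColE1/pUC-type origin with ampicillin (β-lactamase) selection, and it also carries an f1 phage origin. The expression cassette sits between AAV2 inverted terminal repeats, which allow it to be packaged into recombinant AAV particles. The annotation detects the 3′ ITR in full but only short fragments of the 5′ ITR. This may simply reflect the difficulty of sequencing these repeats, and the record lists recombination-tolerant growth strains.

Transcription is driven by the 1.1 kb short form of the human EF1α promoter, annotated as the core promoter plus truncated intron A. Downstream, the ChrimsonR-tdTomato open reading frame lies in reverse-complement orientation relative to the promoter. It is flanked by oppositely oriented minimal FRT sites, each adjoined by a short element annotated as a β-globin intron fragment. In the absence of Flp no sense transcript of the opsin is produced. Flp-mediated recombination between the sites inverts the cassette into the sense orientation, restricting expression to Flp-expressing cells. A WPRE and a bovine growth hormone polyadenylation signal follow to boost transcript stability and processing.

ChrimsonR is the K176R mutant of the Chlamydomonas noctigama channelrhodopsin Chrimson, with faster closing kinetics. It is fused at its C terminus to tdTomato, whose tandem repeats were codon-diversified to reduce recombination. The construct is suited to optogenetic excitation and fluorescent labelling of genetically defined, Flp-expressing neuronal populations. The depositor notes that both the plasmid and the derived virus were tested in vitro.
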