Features (pLannotate 1.2.2; 21 found; start..end, strand, type, name):
     12..39      +  repeat_region  AAV2 ITR (fragment): inverted terminal repeat of adeno-associated virus serotype 2 inverted
     68..95      +  repeat_region  AAV2 ITR (fragment): inverted terminal repeat of adeno-associated virus serotype 2 inverted
    164..375     +  promoter       EF-1α core promoter: core promoter for human elongation factor EF-1α
    376..485     +  intron         EF-1α intron A (fragment): intron upstream of the start codon of human EF-1α
   1111..1314    +  intron         EF-1α intron A: truncated intron upstream of the start codon of human EF-1α
   1330..1363    +  protein_bind   FRT (minimal): supports FLP-mediated excision but not integration (Turan and Bode, 2011) FLP recombinase from the Saccharomyces cerevisiae 2μ plasmid
   1364..1413    -  intron         β-globin intron (fragment): internally truncated intron from human β-globin
   1460..2884    -  CDS            tdTomato: tdTomato is a basic (constitutively fluorescent) orange fluorescent protein published in 2004, derived from Discosoma sp.. It is reported to be a somewhat slowly-maturing tandem dimer with low acid sensitivity.
   2903..3952    -  CDS            ChrimsonR: red light-drivable channelrhodopsin from Chlamydomonas noctigama (Klapoetke et al., 2014) K176R mutant with accelerated closing kinetics
   3976..4009    -  protein_bind   FRT (minimal): supports FLP-mediated excision but not integration (Turan and Bode, 2011) FLP recombinase from the Saccharomyces cerevisiae 2μ plasmid
   4010..4060    -  intron         β-globin intron (fragment): internally truncated intron from human β-globin
   4099..4687    +  misc_feature   WPRE: woodchuck hepatitis virus posttranscriptional regulatory element
   4690..4913    +  polyA_signal   bGH poly(A) signal: bovine growth hormone polyadenylation signal
   4915..5055    +  repeat_region  AAV2 ITR: inverted terminal repeat of adeno-associated virus serotype 2 inverted
   5060..5111    -  misc_feature   bom (fragment): basis of mobility region from pBR322
   5130..5585    +  rep_origin     f1 ori (sequence partly withheld): f1 bacteriophage origin of replication; arrow indicates direction of (+) strand synthesis
   5586..5635    -  misc_feature   bom (fragment): basis of mobility region from pBR322
   5737..5772    -  CDS            rop (fragment): Rop protein, which maintains plasmids at low copy number; rop
   5867..5971    +  promoter       AmpR promoter: bla
   5972..6832    +  CDS            AmpR: β-lactamase; bla; confers resistance to ampicillin, carbenicillin, and related antibiotics
   7003..7591    +  rep_origin     ori: high-copy-number ColE1/pMB1/pBR322/pUC origin of replication
>Addgene plasmid #128587 | AAV-EF1α1.1-FLPX-rc [ChrimsonR-tdTomato] | addgene full sequence | sequence record 257676 | Addgene NGS Result
CCTGCAGGCAGCTGCGCGCTCGCTCGCTCACTGAGGCCGCCCGGGCGTCGGGCGACCTTTGGTCGCCCGG
CCTCAGTGAGCGAGCGAGCGCGCAGAGAGGGAGTGGCCAACTCCATCACTAGGGGTTCCTGTCGACTTAA
TTAAGGCTCCGGTGCCCGTCAGTGGGCAGAGCGCACATCGCCCACAGTCCCCGAGAAGTTGGGGGGAGGG
GTCGGCAATTGAACCGGTGCCTAGAGAAGGTGGCGCGGGGTAAACTGGGAAAGTGATGTCGTGTACTGGC
TCCGCCTTTTTCCCGAGGGTGGGGGAGAACCGTATATAAGTGCAGTAGTCGCCGTGAACGTTCTTTTTCG
CAACGGGTTTGCCGCCAGAACACAGGTAAGTGCCGTGTGTGGTTCCCGCGGGCCTGGCCTCTTTACGGGT
TATGGCCCTTGCGTGCCTTGAATTACTTCCACCTGGCTGCAGTACGTGATTCTTGATCCCGAGCTTCGGG
TTGGAAGTGGGTGGGAGAGTTCGAGGCCTTGCGCTTAAGGAGCCCCTTCGCCTCGTGCTTGAGTTGAGGC
CTGGCCTGGGCGCTGGGGCCGCCGCGTGCGAATCTGGTGGCACCTTCGCGCCTGTCTCGCTGCTTTCGAT
AAGTCTCTAGCCATTTAAAATTTTTGATGACCTGCTGCGACGCTTTTTTTCTGGCAAGATAGTCTTGTAA
ATGCGGGCCAAGATCTGCACACTGGTATTTCGGTTTTTGGGGCCGCGGGCGGCGACGGGGCCCGTGCGTC
CCAGCGCACATGTTCGACGAGGCGGGGCCTGCGAGCGCGGCCACCGAGAATCGGACGGGGGTAGTCTCAA
GCTGGCCGGCCTGCTCTGGTGCCTGGCCTCGCGCCGCCGTGTATCGCCCCGCCCTGGGCGGCAAGGCTGG
CCCGGTCGGCACCAGTTGCGTGAGCGGAAAGATGGCCGCTTCCCGGCCCTGCTGCAGGGAGCTCAAAATG
GAGGACGCGGCGCTCGGGAGAGCGGGCGGGTGAGTCACCCACACAAAGGAAAAGGGCCTTTCCGTCCTCA
GCCGTCGCTTCATGTGACTCCACGGAGTACCGGGCGCCGTCCAGGCACCTCGATTAGTTCTCGAGCTTTT
GGAGTACGTCGTCTTTAGGTTGGGGGGAGGGGTTTTATGCGATGGAGTTTCCCCACACTGAGTGGGTGGA
GACTGAAGTTAGGCCAGCTTGGCACTTGATGTAATTCTCCTTGGAATTTGCCCTTTTTGAGTTTGGATCT
TGGTTCATTCTCAAGCCTCAGACAGTGGTTCAAAGTTTTTTTCTTCCATTTCAGGTGTCGTGAGCTAGCG
AAGTTCCTATTCTCTAGAAAGTATAGGAACTTCGCAGAATGGTAGCTGGATTGTAGCTGCTATTAGCAAT
ATGAAACCTCTTAGAAGTTCCTATTCTTCAAAAGGTATAGGAACTTCGAATTCTCATTACTTATACAGCT
CATCCATGCCGTACAGAAACAGATGGTGGCGTCCTTCAGACCTCTCATACTGTTCCACAATGGTGTAGTC
TTCATTGTGGGATGTGATATCCAGCTTGGTGTCCACATAGTAATAGCCGGGCAGCTGCACTGGTTTCTTG
GCCATGTAGATGGTTTTGAACTCCACCAGGTAGTGGCCGCCGTCTTTCAGCTTCAGGGCCTGGTGGATTT
CGCCCTTCAGCACTCCGTCTCTAGGATACAGCCGTTCAGTGCTGGCCTCCCACCCCATTGTTTTCTTCTG
CATCACGGGCCCATCGGGTGGAAAATTGGTGCCGCGCATTTTGACTTTGTAGATCAGAGTGCCATCCTGC
AGAGAGGAGTCCTGTGTCACGGTCACCAGGCCTCCATCTTCAAAATTCATCACTCTCTCCCACTTAAAGC
CCTCTGGGAAAGACAGTTTCTTGTAATCAGGAATGTCAGCGGGATGCTTGACATAGGCCTTACTTCCGTA
CATAAACTGAGGAGACAGGATATCCCAAGCGAAAGGCAGTGGTCCTCCCTTGGTCACTTTCAGCTTGGCA
GTCTGTGTGCCCTCGTAAGGCCTCCCTTCGCCCTCTCCTTCAATCTCAAATTCGTGCCCATTCATGCTGC
CCTCCATGCGCACCTTAAACCTCATGAACTCTTTGATCACAGCCATATTGTTATCCTCGCTTGAGGCGGT
TCCACTAGACCCTGAGCCGGTACTTCCAGTCCCATGGCCCAGGAACAGATGGTGTCTCCCCTCGCTCCGT
TCATACTGCTCCACAATAGTGTAGTCCTCGTTGTGTGAAGTGATATCCAGTTTTGTGTCCACGTAATAGT
AGCCTGGCAGCTGCACAGGTTTCTTGGCCATGTAGATTGTCTTGAACTCCACCAGGTAATGTCCCCCATC
TTTCAGCTTCAGAGCCTGGTGGATTTCTCCTTTCAGCACCCCGTCGCGTGGATACAGCCTTTCGGTGGAG
GCCTCCCATCCCATAGTTTTCTTCTGCATCACAGGTCCATCAGGGGGAAAATTTGTCCCTCTCATTTTCA
CCTTGTAGATCAGGGTCCCATCCTGCAGGGAGCTGTCCTGGGTCACAGTCACCAGGCCTCCGTCCTCGAA
GTTCATCACTCTTTCCCACTTAAACCCCTCGGGGAAGCTCAGTTTCTTATAATCGGGAATGTCAGCTGGA
TGTTTCACATAGGCCTTGGAGCCGTACATAAACTGTGGGCTCAGGATGTCCCAAGCGAATGGCAGAGGCC
CGCCCTTTGTCACTTTCAGCTTGGCTGTCTGGGTGCCCTCGTAGGGCCGTCCCTCTCCTTCTCCCTCAAT
TTCGAACTCGTGGCCGTTCATGCTTCCTTCCATTCTCACCTTAAACCGCATGAACTCTTTGATCACTTCC
TCGCCCTTACTCACTGCTACTACCGGTGCCGCCACTGTGTCCTCGTCCTCCTCCTCCACGAACTCTTCCA
CTTCCACCTCCTCGCCTCCGATCTCCATCTTGGTGGTCTTCCGGATGTCGCCGTGGATCAGGATGTGCTC
GTGGATCTTGATCCTCAGGTGGTGGGCCAGGAAGGTCCAAAACTCCTTGGCGATGATGTCGCAGATGCTG
TGGCCGATGCTGTTGGCGTAAGGGCTCAGCTTCAGCAGTCCTTCTGGTCCCACTGCCCAGAGGATTGGGT
AGCTGCCCCAAGAGGCGAAGTAAGCGTAGGCCATCAGCTTCACGACCATGCGGCAATGGCCTTTAGGCAC
GCTGTGGTTGGCTTCCACGTAGCACTTGGCGGCCTGGAAGTACATGTAGCCGCCGTAGATGCAAGACACG
ATATACAGCAGCCACTTGAGCCAATCGGTAGCCAGTCCTGCGGCCATGCCGAACACGATCATTCCCACGC
AAGACACGATCAGGCCCATGGTCCGCTTGCTGTAGTCGTTCTTCAGGCCGCTCAGGTTGCTCAGTCTGAT
CAGGATCACGGGGCAAGACAGCAGCCACTCGAAGTAGCGCAGGCAATAGGCGTGGTTGCCGGTAGACAGG
TACACTGTGGCGGGGCTGCTGAACTCCTTGAAGATCTCCAGGGTCACGAACAGCACCTCGACGCAACAGA
CGTAGACCTCCTCCCAACCGCAAGTGGCCTTCCAGGCGCTGAAGCCGTAGAATGTCAGCAGGGCGATGGC
GATGCTGAAAGCAATCCACTGGCAGACCTGGGCGCCGATCTTTTCTCCTGGTGTGCCTCTGCTGTGCAGC
CAAGCCTGCTTCTTCTCCACTCCCACGACCAGGTAGCCGCCTGTGGCCTCCACGAAGCAATATCCGTATC
CGGCGTCGCTCAGTCCGTAAGAAGGGTCACACCACCACTCGGTGCTGAAGCACTCGCCTGTAGGTGTCAT
TCCTCCACAGCCCATGTCCTCGTGGTGGTAGGGGTTAGGCCAAGGGTTGATGCCTCCGGCGGCAAACAGA
GATCTGGTGGCGCTGCTGATCAGCTCAGCCATGGTGGCGGATCCGGCGGCGCGCCGAAGTTCCTATACTT
TCTAGAGAATAGGAACTTCTTGCCTTAACCCAGAAATTATCACTGTTATTCTTTAGAATGGTGCAAAGAG
AAGTTCCTATACCTTTTGAAGAATAGGAACTTCTCCGGAATCAACCTCTGGATTACAAAATTTGTGAAAG
ATTGACTGGTATTCTTAACTATGTTGCTCCTTTTACGCTATGTGGATACGCTGCTTTAATGCCTTTGTAT
CATGCTATTGCTTCCCGTATGGCTTTCATTTTCTCCTCCTTGTATAAATCCTGGTTGCTGTCTCTTTATG
AGGAGTTGTGGCCCGTTGTCAGGCAACGTGGCGTGGTGTGCACTGTGTTTGCTGACGCAACCCCCACTGG
TTGGGGCATTGCCACCACCTGTCAGCTCCTTTCCGGGACTTTCGCTTTCCCCCTCCCTATTGCCACGGCG
GAACTCATCGCCGCCTGCCTTGCCCGCTGCTGGACAGGGGCTCGGCTGTTGGGCACTGACAATTCCGTGG
TGTTGTCGGGGAAGCTGACGTCCTTTCCATGGCTGCTCGCCTGTGTTGCCACCTGGATTCTGCGCGGGAC
GTCCTTCTGCTACGTCCCTTCGGCCCTCAATCCAGCGGACCTTCCTTCCCGCGGCCTGCTGCCGGCTCTG
CGGCCTCTTCCGCGTCTTCGCCTTCGCCCTCAGACGAGTCGGATCTCCCTTTGGGCCGCCTCCCCGCCTT
GTGCCTTCTAGTTGCCAGCCATCTGTTGTTTGCCCCTCCCCCGTGCCTTCCTTGACCCTGGAAGGTGCCA
CTCCCACTGTCCTTTCCTAATAAAATGAGGAAATTGCATCGCATTGTCTGAGTAGGTGTCATTCTATTCT
GGGGGGTGGGGTGGGGCAGGACAGCAAGGGGGAGGATTGGGAAGACAATAGCAGGCATGCTGGGGATGCG
GTGGGCTCTATGGCAGGAACCCCTAGTGATGGAGTTGGCCACTCCCTCTCTGCGCGCTCGCTCGCTCACT
GAGGCCGGGCGACCAAAGGTCGCCCGACGCCCGGGCTTTGCCCGGGCGGCCTCAGTGAGCGAGCGAGCGC
GCAGCTGCCTGCAGGGGCGCCTGATGCGGTATTTTCTCCTTACGCATCTGTGCGGTATTTCACACCGCAT
A
[95 nt withheld, positions 5112-5206]
T
[46 nt withheld, positions 5208-5253]
C
[141 nt withheld, positions 5255-5395]
CCTTTGACGTTGGAGTCCACGTTCTTT
[37 nt withheld, positions 5423-5459]
ACTCTATCTCGGGCTATTCTTTTGATTTATAAGGGATTTTGCCGATTTCGGTCTATTGGTTAAAAAATGA
GCTGATTTAACAAAAATTTAACGCGAATTTTAACAAAATATTAACGTTTACAATTTTATGGTGCACTCTC
AGTACAATCTGCTCTGATGCCGCATAGTTAAGCCAGCCCCGACACCCGCCAACACCCGCTGACGCGCCCT
GACGGGCTTGTCTGCTCCCGGCATCCGCTTACAGACAAGCTGTGACCGTCTCCGGGAGCTGCATGTGTCA
GAGGTTTTCACCGTCATCACCGAAACGCGCGAGACGAAAGGGCCTCGTGATACGCCTATTTTTATAGGTT
AATGTCATGATAATAATGGTTTCTTAGACGTCAGGTGGCACTTTTCGGGGAAATGTGCGCGGAACCCCTA
TTTGTTTATTTTTCTAAATACATTCAAATATGTATCCGCTCATGAGACAATAACCCTGATAAATGCTTCA
ATAATATTGAAAAAGGAAGAGTATGAGTATTCAACATTTCCGTGTCGCCCTTATTCCCTTTTTTGCGGCA
TTTTGCCTTCCTGTTTTTGCTCACCCAGAAACGCTGGTGAAAGTAAAAGATGCTGAAGATCAGTTGGGTG
CACGAGTGGGTTACATCGAACTGGATCTCAACAGCGGTAAGATCCTTGAGAGTTTTCGCCCCGAAGAACG
TTTTCCAATGATGAGCACTTTTAAAGTTCTGCTATGTGGCGCGGTATTATCCCGTATTGACGCCGGGCAA
GAGCAACTCGGTCGCCGCATACACTATTCTCAGAATGACTTGGTTGAGTACTCACCAGTCACAGAAAAGC
ATCTTACGGATGGCATGACAGTAAGAGAATTATGCAGTGCTGCCATAACCATGAGTGATAACACTGCGGC
CAACTTACTTCTGACAACGATCGGAGGACCGAAGGAGCTAACCGCTTTTTTGCACAACATGGGGGATCAT
GTAACTCGCCTTGATCGTTGGGAACCGGAGCTGAATGAAGCCATACCAAACGACGAGCGTGACACCACGA
TGCCTGTAGCAATGGCAACAACGTTGCGCAAACTATTAACTGGCGAACTACTTACTCTAGCTTCCCGGCA
ACAATTAATAGACTGGATGGAGGCGGATAAAGTTGCAGGACCACTTCTGCGCTCGGCCCTTCCGGCTGGC
TGGTTTATTGCTGATAAATCTGGAGCCGGTGAGCGTGGGTCTCGCGGTATCATTGCAGCACTGGGGCCAG
ATGGTAAGCCCTCCCGTATCGTAGTTATCTACACGACGGGGAGTCAGGCAACTATGGATGAACGAAATAG
ACAGATCGCTGAGATAGGTGCCTCACTGATTAAGCATTGGTAACTGTCAGACCAAGTTTACTCATATATA
CTTTAGATTGATTTAAAACTTCATTTTTAATTTAAAAGGATCTAGGTGAAGATCCTTTTTGATAATCTCA
TGACCAAAATCCCTTAACGTGAGTTTTCGTTCCACTGAGCGTCAGACCCCGTAGAAAAGATCAAAGGATC
TTCTTGAGATCCTTTTTTTCTGCGCGTAATCTGCTGCTTGCAAACAAAAAAACCACCGCTACCAGCGGTG
GTTTGTTTGCCGGATCAAGAGCTACCAACTCTTTTTCCGAAGGTAACTGGCTTCAGCAGAGCGCAGATAC
CAAATACTGTTCTTCTAGTGTAGCCGTAGTTAGGCCACCACTTCAAGAACTCTGTAGCACCGCCTACATA
CCTCGCTCTGCTAATCCTGTTACCAGTGGCTGCTGCCAGTGGCGATAAGTCGTGTCTTACCGGGTTGGAC
TCAAGACGATAGTTACCGGATAAGGCGCAGCGGTCGGGCTGAACGGGGGGTTCGTGCACACAGCCCAGCT
TGGAGCGAACGACCTACACCGAACTGAGATACCTACAGCGTGAGCTATGAGAAAGCGCCACGCTTCCCGA
AGGGAGAAAGGCGGACAGGTATCCGGTAAGCGGCAGGGTCGGAACAGGAGAGCGCACGAGGGAGCTTCCA
GGGGGAAACGCCTGGTATCTTTATAGTCCTGTCGGGTTTCGCCACCTCTGACTTGAGCGTCGATTTTTGT
GATGCTCGTCAGGGGGGCGGAGCCTATGGAAAAACGCCAGCAACGCGGCCTTTTTACGGTTCCTGGCCTT
TTGCTGGCCTTTTGCTCACATGT
